>Addgene plasmid #48392 | pFUSB4_ACGA | depositor full sequence | sequence record 70092 | Full Sequence
ATGTTTTCCCAGTCACGACGTTGTAAAACGACGGCCAGTCTTAAGCGTCTCATGGCCTGACCCCGGACCA
AGTGGTGGCCTATCGCCAGCAACATTGGCGGCAAGCAAGCGCTCGAAACGGTGCAGCGGCTGTTGCCGGT
GCTGTGCCAGGACCATGGCCTGACTCCGGACCAAGTGGTGGCTATCGCCAGCCACGATGGCGGCAAGCAA
GCGCTCGAAACGGTGCAGCGGCTGTTGCCGGTGCTGTGCCAGGACCATGGCCTGACCCCGGACCAAGTGG
TGGCTATCGCCAGCAACAATGGCGGCAAGCAAGCGCTCGAAACGGTGCAGCGGCTGTTGCCGGTGCTGTG
CCAGGACCATGGCCTGACCCCGGACCAAGTGGTGGCTATCGCCAGCAACATTGGCGGCAAGCAAGCGCTC
GAAACGGTGCAGCGGCTGTTGCCGGTGCTGTGCCAGGACCATGGCCTGACCCCGGACCAAGTGGTGGCTA
TCGAGACGTCTAGACCAGCCAGGACAGAAATGCCTCGACTTCGCTGCTACCCAAGGTTGCCGGGTGACGC
ACACCGTGGAAACGGATGAAGGCACGAACCCAGTGGACATAAGCCTGTTCGGTTCGTAAGCTGTAATGCA
AGTAGCGTATGCGCTCACGCAACTGGTCCAGAACCTTGACCGAACGCAGCGGTGGTAACGGCGCAGTGGC
GGTTTTCATGGCTTGTTATGACTGTTTTTTTGGGGTACAGTCTATGCCTCGGGCATCCAAGCAGCAAGCG
CGTTACGCCGTGGGTCGATGTTTGATGTTATGGAGCAGCAACGATGTTACGCAGCAGGGCAGTCGCCCTA
AAACAAAGTTAAACATTATGAGGGAAGCGGTGATCGCCGAAGTATCGACTCAACTATCAGAGGTAGTTGG
CGTCATCGAGCGCCATCTCGAACCGACGTTGCTGGCCGTACATTTGTACGGCTCCGCAGTGGATGGCGGC
CTGAAGCCACACAGTGATATTGATTTGCTGGTTACGGTGACCGTAAGGCTTGATGAAACAACGCGGCGAG
CTTTGATCAACGACCTTTTGGAAACTTCGGCTTCCCCTGGAGAGAGCGAGATTCTCCGCGCTGTAGAAGT
CACCATTGTTGTGCACGACGACATCATTCCGTGGCGTTATCCAGCTAAGCGCGAACTGCAATTTGGAGAA
TGGCAGCGCAATGACATTCTTGCAGGTATCTTCGAGCCAGCCACGATCGACATTGATCTGGCTATCTTGC
TGACAAAAGCAAGAGAACATAGCGTTGCCTTGGTAGGTCCAGCGGCGGAGGAACTCTTTGATCCGGTTCC
TGAACAGGATCTATTTGAGGCGCTAAATGAAACCTTAACGCTATGGAACTCGCCGCCCGACTGGGCTGGC
GATGAGCGAAATGTAGTGCTTACGTTGTCCCGCATTTGGTACAGCGCAGTAACCGGCAAAATCGCGCCGA
AGGATGTCGCTGCCGACTGGGCAATGGAGCGCCTGCCGGCCCAGTATCAGCCCGTCATACTTGAAGCTAG
ACAGGCTTATCTTGGACAAGAAGAAGATCGCTTGGCCTCGCGCGCAGATCAGTTGGAAGAATTTGTCCAC
TACGTGAAAGGCGAGATCACCAAGGTAGTCGGCAAATAACCCTCGAGCCACCCATGACCAAAATCCCTTA
ACGTGAGTTACGCGTCGTTCCACTGAGCGTCAGACCCCGTAGAAAAGATCAAAGGATCTTCTTGAGATCC
TTTTTTTCTGCGCGTAATCTGCTGCTTGCAAACAAAAAAACCACCGCTACCAGCGGTGGTTTGTTTGCCG
GATCAAGAGCTACCAACTCTTTTTCCGAAGGTAACTGGCTTCAGCAGAGCGCAGATACCAAATACTGTCC
TTCTAGTGTAGCCGTAGTTAGGCCACCACTTCAAGAACTCTGTAGCACCGCCTACATACCTCGCTCTGCT
AATCCTGTTACCAGTGGCTGCTGCCAGTGGCGATAAGTCGTGTCTTACCGGGTTGGACTCAAGACGATAG
TTACCGGATAAGGCGCAGCGGTCGGGCTGAACGGGGGGTTCGTGCACACAGCCCAGCTTGGAGCGAACGA
CCTACACCGAACTGAGATACCTACAGCGTGAGCATTGAGAAAGCGCCACGCTTCCCGAAGGGAGAAAGGC
GGACAGGTATCCGGTAAGCGGCAGGGTCGGAACAGGAGAGCGCACGAGGGAGCTTCCAGGGGGAAACGCC
TGGTATCTTTATAGTCCTGTCGGGTTTCGCCACCTCTGACTTGAGCGTCGATTTTTGTGATGCTCGTCAG
GGGGGCGGAGCCTATGGAAAAACGCCAGCAACGCGGCCTTTTTACGGTTCCTGGCCTTTTGCTGGCCTTT
TGCTCACATGTTCTTTCCTGCGTTATCCCCTGATTCTGTGGATAACCGTATTACCGCCTTTGAGTGAGCT
GATACCGCTCGCCGCAGCCGAACGACCGAGCGCAGCGAGTCAGTGAGCGAGGAAGCGGAAGAGCGCCCAA
TACGCAAACCGCCTCTCCCCGCGCGTTGGCCGATTCATTAATGCAGCTGGCACGACAGGTTTCCCGACTG
GAAAGCGGGCAGTGAGCGCAACGCAATTAATACGCGTACCGCTAGCCAGGAAGAGTTTGTAGAAACGCAA
AAAGGCCATCCGTCAGGATGGCCTTCTGCTTAGTTTGATGCCTGGCAGTTTATGGCGGGCGTCCTGCCCG
CCACCCTCCGGGCCGTTGCTTCACAACGTTCAAATCCGCTCCCGGCGGATTTGTCCTACTCAGGAGAGCG
TTCACCGACAAACAACAGATAAAACGAAAGGCCCAGTCTTCCGACTGAGCCTTTCGTTTTATTTGATGCC
TGGCAGTTCCCTACTCTCGCGTTAACGCTAGCATGG
Features (pLannotate 1.2.2; 8 found; start..end, strand, type, name):
      3..39      -  CDS            lacZα (fragment): LacZα fragment of β-galactosidase; lacZ fragment
    596..619     +  promoter       Pc promoter (fragment): intI1 (promoter lies within the coding sequence); class 1 integron promoter
    795..851     +  CDS            GmR (fragment): gentamycin acetyltransferase; aacC1; confers resistance to gentamycin
    858..1649    +  CDS            SmR: aminoglycoside adenylyltransferase (Murphy, 1985); aadA; confers resistance to spectinomycin and streptomycin
   1742..2330    +  rep_origin     ori: high-copy-number ColE1/pMB1/pBR322/pUC origin of replication
   2513..2605    +  CDS            lacI (fragment): lac repressor; lacI; The lac repressor binds to the lac operator to inhibit transcription in E. coli. This inhibition can be relieved by adding lactose or isopropyl-β-D-thiogalactopyranoside (IPTG).
   2660..2687    -  terminator     rrnB T2 terminator: transcription terminator T2 from the E. coli rrnB gene
   2819..2862    +  terminator     rrnB T1 terminator: Escherichia coli rrnB; transcription terminator T1 from the E. coli rrnB gene
