[The description below was written by a language model from this plasmid's Addgene catalogue record and pLannotate feature annotations shown in this document.]
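Description:
pFUSB4_ACGA is a small (about 2.9 kb) bacterial intermediate plasmid from a Golden Gate TALEN assembly system, built on the pFUS_B4 array vector. Its payload is a pre-assembled synthetic block of four TAL effector repeats whose repeat-variable diresidues are NI, HD, NN and NI. Under the standard RVD code these recognise A, C, G and A respectively, which explains the name. The depositor notes that it was made by Golden Gate cloning. The associated work describes a simplified 15-RVD GoldyTALEN design for in vivo genome engineering, so this plasmid appears to be one member of a library of ready-made repeat multimers. Such multimers would be combined in a further Golden Gate step to build a full-length TALEN in a final expression backbone.

Although the catalogue classifies it as "Mammalian Expression, TALEN", the annotated features show no eukaryotic promoter, polyadenylation signal or nuclease domain, so the plasmid looks like a cloning intermediate rather than an expression construct. The automated annotation does not label the TAL repeats themselves, and they presumably lie in the unannotated stretch near the start of the sequence. Propagation in E. coli relies on a high-copy ColE1/pUC-type origin. Selection uses the aadA aminoglycoside adenylyltransferase gene, which confers spectinomycin and streptomycin resistance and sits downstream of a fragment of the class 1 integron Pc promoter and a remnant of a gentamicin resistance gene. Short lacZα and lacI fragments remain, consistent with a blue/white screening cassette that was displaced when the repeats were inserted. The rrnB T1 and T2 terminators are also present and would help insulate the cloning region from read-through transcription.
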