Addgene plasmid #48392: pFUSB4_ACGA
Depositing lab: Stephen Ekker. Depositing organization: Mayo Foundation for Medical Education and Research. Publication: High Efficiency In Vivo Genome Engineering with a Simplified 15-RVD GoldyTALEN Design. Ma AC, Lee HB, Clark KJ, Ekker SC. PLoS One. 2013 May 29;8(5):e65259. doi: 10.1371/journal.pone.0065259. Print 2013. PubMed 23734242.
Backbone
  Vector backbone: pFUS_B4
  Vector type: Mammalian Expression, TALEN
Growth in bacteria
  Bacterial resistance: Spectinomycin, 50 μg/mL
  Growth temperature: 37°C
  Growth strain: Top10
  Copy number: Unknown
Gene/Insert
  Gene/Insert name: RVD sequence: NI HD NN NI
  Species: Synthetic
  Cloning method: Unknown
  Sequencing primers: 5′ ttgatgcctggcagttccct; 3′ cgaaccgaacaggcttatgt
Terms and licenses: Academic/Nonprofit Terms; Industry Terms: Not Available to Industry
Depositor comments: Plasmid was created using Golden Gate cloning.
How to cite: pFUSB4_ACGA was a gift from Stephen Ekker (Addgene plasmid # 48392 ; http://n2t.net/addgene:48392 ; RRID:Addgene_48392)
