>Addgene plasmid #48392 | pFUSB4_ACGA | addgene partial sequence | sequence record 70651 | pCR8_F1 5'-ttgatgcctggcagttccct-3'
TACGACGTTGTAAAACGACGGCCAGTCTTAAGCGTCTCATGGCCTGACCCCGGACCAAGTGGTGGCTATC
GCCAGCAACATTGGCGGCAAGCAAGCGCTCGAAACGGTGCAGCGGCTGTTGCCGGTGCTGTGCCAGGACC
ATGGCCTGACTCCGGACCAAGTGGTGGCTATCGCCAGCCACGATGGCGGCAAGCAAGCGCTCGAAACGGT
GCAGCGGCTGTTGCCGGTGCTGTGCCAGGACCATGGCCTGACCCCGGACCAAGTGGTGGCTATCGCCAGC
AACAATGGCGGCAAGCAAGCGCTCGAAACGGTGCAGCGGCTGTTGCCGGTGCTGTGCCAGGACCATGGCC
TGACCCCGGACCAAGTGGTGGCTATCGCCAGCAACATTGGCGGCAAGCAAGCGCTCGAAACGGTGCAGCG
GCTGTTGCCGGTGCTGTGCCAGGACCATGGCCTGACCCCGGACCAAGTGGTGGCTATCGAGACGTCTAGA
CCAGCCAGGACAGAAATGCCTCGACTTCGCTGCTACCCAAGGTTGCCGGGTGACGCACACCGTGGAAACG
GATGAAGGCACGAACCCAGTGGACATAAGCCTGTTCGGTTCGTAAGCTGTAATGCAAGTAGCGTATGCGC
TCACGCAACTGGTCCAGAACCTTGACCGAACGCAGCGGTGGTAACGGCGCAGTGGCGGTTTTCATGGCTT
GTTATGACTGTTTTTTTGGGGTACAGTCTATGCCTCGGGCATCCAAGCAGCAAGCGCGTTACGCCGTGGG
TCGATGTTTGATGTTATGGAGCAGCAACGATGTTACGCAGCAGGGCAGTCGCCCTAAAACAAAGTTAAAC
ATTATGAGGGAAGCGGTGATCGCCGAAGTATCGACTCAACTATCA
